Addgene plasmid #41163: pEGFP PICH (Nigg CB62)
Depositing lab: Erich Nigg. Depositing organization: University of Basel. Publication: PICH, a centromere-associated SNF2 family ATPase, is regulated by Plk1 and required for the spindle checkpoint. Baumann C, Korner R, Hofmann K, Nigg EA. Cell. 2007 Jan 12;128(1):101-14. 10.1016/j.cell.2006.11.041 PubMed 17218258.
Backbone
  Vector backbone: pEGFP-C1
  Backbone manufacturer: Clontech
  Backbone size w/o insert (bp): 4700
  Total vector size (bp): 8453
  Vector type: Mammalian Expression
Growth in bacteria
  Bacterial resistance: Kanamycin, 50 μg/mL
  Growth temperature: 37°C
  Growth strain: DH5alpha
  Copy number: High Copy
Gene/Insert
  Gene/Insert name: PICH (alt names: ERCC6L; excision repair cross-complementing rodent repair deficiency, complementation group 6-like; RAD26L)
  Species: H. sapiens (human)
  Insert size (bp): 3753
  GenBank ID: NM_017669.2 BC111486.1
  Entrez Gene: ERCC6L (a.k.a. PICH, RAD26L)
  Promoter: CMV
  Tag / fusion protein: eGFP (N terminal on backbone)
  Cloning method: Restriction Enzyme; 5′ cloning site XhoI (not destroyed); 3′ cloning site XmaI (not destroyed)
  Sequencing primers: 5′ EGFP-C; CMV-F; 3′ BGH-rev
Resource information
  A portion of this plasmid was derived from a plasmid made by: PICH ORF amplified from a HeLa Marathon library (Clontech laboratories Inc.)
Terms and licenses: Academic/Nonprofit Terms; Industry Terms: Not Available to Industry
Depositor comments: The complete ORF of PICH (corresponding exactly to FLJ20105; Acc. No. BC111486) was amplified by nested PCR, using a HeLa Marathon library (Clontech laboratories Inc.), and cloned into pEGFP-C1 vector (Clontech laboratories Inc.). The following primer pairs were used: primer pair 1: AAG CTC CAG CTC CAA GCT CC and TGC TTT TTG AGA TCT TTC TTG CC, primer pair 2: GACTCGAGCTATGGAGGCATCCCGAAGGTTTC and GCCCGGGTCAATTGTTATTAAGTTGC. These primers contain Xho1 and Xma1 sites, respectively, used for cloning.
How to cite: pEGFP PICH (Nigg CB62) was a gift from Erich Nigg (Addgene plasmid # 41163 ; http://n2t.net/addgene:41163 ; RRID:Addgene_41163)
