[The description below was written by a language model from this plasmid's Addgene catalogue record and pLannotate feature annotations shown in this document.]
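Description:
pEGFP PICH (Nigg CB62) is a mammalian expression plasmid built on the Clontech pEGFP-C1 backbone that produces human PICH (ERCC6L, also called RAD26L), a centromere-associated SNF2-family ATPase, as a fusion with EGFP at its N terminus. The complete PICH open reading frame of about 3.75 kb was amplified by nested PCR from a HeLa cDNA library and inserted between the XhoI and XmaI sites of the polylinker, both of which remain intact. In the sequenced plasmid of roughly 8.45 kb, the CMV immediate early enhancer and promoter drive the EGFP coding sequence, which runs through a short remnant of the multiple cloning site directly into the ERCC6L reading frame. The transcript is terminated by the SV40 polyadenylation signal.

The remainder of the plasmid is standard pEGFP-C1 architecture. A high-copy ColE1/pUC-type origin supports replication in E. coli, and an f1 origin is also present, which can allow single-stranded DNA production. A single Tn5 aminoglycoside phosphotransferase gene (NeoR/KanR) sits behind tandem bacterial (bla) and SV40 early promoters and is followed by the HSV TK polyadenylation signal. It therefore confers kanamycin resistance in bacteria and can be used for G418 selection of stably transfected mammalian cells. The small annotated fragments of large T antigen, ble and bGH poly(A) appear to be backbone remnants or annotation matches rather than functional elements.

The construct suits transient or stable expression of fluorescently tagged PICH to follow its localisation in live or fixed cells. This fits the associated study of PICH regulation by Plk1 and its role in the spindle checkpoint.
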