Features (pLannotate 1.2.2; 16 found; start..end, strand, type, name):
      1..304     +  enhancer       CMV enhancer: human cytomegalovirus immediate early enhancer
    305..508     +  promoter       CMV promoter: human cytomegalovirus (CMV) immediate early promoter
    553..1269    +  CDS            EGFP: EGFP is a basic (constitutively fluorescent) green fluorescent protein published in 1996, derived from Aequorea victoria. It is reported to be a rapidly-maturing weak dimer with moderate acid sensitivity.
   1270..1290    +  misc_feature   MCS (fragment): multiple cloning site
   1291..5040    +  CDS            ERCC6L: ERC6L_HUMAN - Also known as PICH From Homo sapiens (Human).
   5070..5154    +  CDS            large T antigen (fragment): large T antigen from SV40 (simian virus 40)
   5177..5298    +  polyA_signal   SV40 poly(A) signal: SV40 polyadenylation signal
   5332..5760    -  rep_origin     f1 ori (sequence partly withheld): f1 bacteriophage origin of replication; arrow indicates direction of (+) strand synthesis
   5787..5891    +  promoter       AmpR promoter: bla
   5893..6250    +  promoter       SV40 promoter: SV40 enhancer and early promoter
   6285..7079    +  CDS            NeoR/KanR: aminoglycoside phosphotransferase from Tn5; aph(3')-II (or nptII); confers resistance to neomycin, kanamycin, and G418 (Geneticin®)
   7100..7252    +  CDS            ble (fragment): BLE_KLEPN - Experimental evidence at protein level: Swiss-Prot protein existence level 1. Binding protein with a strong affinity to the bleomycin family of antibiotics. Binds to CL990; an antimitotic-antibiotic compound. From Klebsiella pneumoniae.
   7311..7358    +  polyA_signal   HSV TK poly(A) signal: herpes simplex virus thymidine kinase polyadenylation signal (Cole and Stacy, 1985)
   7449..7465    -  polyA_signal   bGH poly(A) signal (fragment): bovine growth hormone polyadenylation signal
   7687..8275    +  rep_origin     ori: high-copy-number ColE1/pMB1/pBR322/pUC origin of replication
   8390..8449    +  enhancer       CMV enhancer (fragment): human cytomegalovirus immediate early enhancer
>Addgene plasmid #41163 | pEGFP PICH (Nigg CB62) | addgene full sequence | sequence record 314046 | Addgene NGS Result
CGTTACATAACTTACGGTAAATGGCCCGCCTGGCTGACCGCCCAACGACCCCCGCCCATTGACGTCAATA
ATGACGTATGTTCCCATAGTAACGCCAATAGGGACTTTCCATTGACGTCAATGGGTGGAGTATTTACGGT
AAACTGCCCACTTGGCAGTACATCAAGTGTATCATATGCCAAGTACGCCCCCTATTGACGTCAATGACGG
TAAATGGCCCGCCTGGCATTATGCCCAGTACATGACCTTATGGGACTTTCCTACTTGGCAGTACATCTAC
GTATTAGTCATCGCTATTACCATGGTGATGCGGTTTTGGCAGTACATCAATGGGCGTGGATAGCGGTTTG
ACTCACGGGGATTTCCAAGTCTCCACCCCATTGACGTCAATGGGAGTTTGTTTTGGCACCAAAATCAACG
GGACTTTCCAAAATGTCGTAACAACTCCGCCCCATTGACGCAAATGGGCGGTAGGCGTGTACGGTGGGAG
GTCTATATAAGCAGAGCTGGTTTAGTGAACCGTCAGATCCGCTAGCGCTACCGGTCGCCACCATGGTGAG
CAAGGGCGAGGAGCTGTTCACCGGGGTGGTGCCCATCCTGGTCGAGCTGGACGGCGACGTAAACGGCCAC
AAGTTCAGCGTGTCCGGCGAGGGCGAGGGCGATGCCACCTACGGCAAGCTGACCCTGAAGTTCATCTGCA
CCACCGGCAAGCTGCCCGTGCCCTGGCCCACCCTCGTGACCACCCTGACCTACGGCGTGCAGTGCTTCAG
CCGCTACCCCGACCACATGAAGCAGCACGACTTCTTCAAGTCCGCCATGCCCGAAGGCTACGTCCAGGAG
CGCACCATCTTCTTCAAGGACGACGGCAACTACAAGACCCGCGCCGAGGTGAAGTTCGAGGGCGACACCC
TGGTGAACCGCATCGAGCTGAAGGGCATCGACTTCAAGGAGGACGGCAACATCCTGGGGCACAAGCTGGA
GTACAACTACAACAGCCACAACGTCTATATCATGGCCGACAAGCAGAAGAACGGCATCAAGGTGAACTTC
AAGATCCGCCACAACATCGAGGACGGCAGCGTGCAGCTCGCCGACCACTACCAGCAGAACACCCCCATCG
GCGACGGCCCCGTGCTGCTGCCCGACAACCACTACCTGAGCACCCAGTCCGCCCTGAGCAAAGACCCCAA
CGAGAAGCGCGATCACATGGTCCTGCTGGAGTTCGTGACCGCCGCCGGGATCACTCTCGGCATGGACGAG
CTGTACAAGTCCGGACTCAGATCTCGAGCTATGGAGGCATCCCGAAGGTTTCCGGAAGCCGAGGCCTTGA
GCCCAGAGCAGGCTGCTCATTACCTAAGATATGTGAAAGAGGCCAAAGAAGCAACTAAGAATGGAGACCT
GGAAGAAGCATTTAAACTTTTCAATTTGGCAAAGGACATTTTTCCCAATGAAAAAGTGCTGAGCAGAATC
CAAAAAATACAGGAAGCCTTGGAGGAGTTGGCAGAACAGGGAGATGATGAATTTACAGATGTGTGCAACT
CTGGCTTGCTACTTTATCGAGAACTGCACAACCAACTCTTTGAGCACCAGAAGGAAGGCATAGCTTTCCT
CTATAGCCTGTATAGGGATGGAAGAAAAGGTGGTATATTGGCTGATGATATGGGATTAGGGAAGACTGTT
CAAATCATTGCTTTCCTTTCCGGTATGTTTGATGCATCACTTGTGAATCATGTGCTGCTGATCATGCCAA
CCAATCTTATTAACACATGGGTAAAAGAATTCATCAAGTGGACTCCAGGAATGAGAGTCAAAACCTTTCA
TGGTCCTAGCAAGGATGAACGGACCAGAAACCTCAATCGGATTCAGCAAAGGAATGGTGTTATTATCACT
ACATACCAAATGTTAATCAATAACTGGCAGCAACTTTCAAGCTTTAGGGGCCAAGAGTTTGTGTGGGACT
ATGTCATCCTCGATGAAGCACATAAAATAAAAACCTCATCTACTAAGTCAGCAATATGTGCTCGTGCTAT
TCCTGCAAGTAATCGCCTCCTCCTCACAGGAACCCCAATCCAGAATAATTTACAAGAACTATGGTCCCTA
TTTGATTTTGCTTGTCAAGGGTCCCTGCTGGGAACATTAAAAACTTTTAAGATGGAGTATGAAAATCCTA
TTACTAGAGCAAGAGAGAAGGATGCTACCCCAGGAGAAAAAGCCTTGGGATTTAAAATATCTGAAAACTT
AATGGCAATCATAAAACCCTATTTTCTCAGGAGGACTAAAGAAGACGTACAGAAGAAAAAGTCAAGCAAC
CCAGAGGCCAGACTTAATGAAAAGAATCCAGATGTTGATGCCATTTGTGAAATGCCTTCCCTTTCCAGGA
AAAATGATTTAATTATTTGGATACGACTTGTGCCTTTACAAGAAGAAATATACAGGAAATTTGTGTCTTT
AGATCATATCAAGGAGTTGCTAATGGAGACGCGCTCACCTTTGGCTGAGCTAGGTGTCTTAAAGAAGCTG
TGTGATCATCCTAGGCTGCTGTCTGCACGGGCTTGTTGTTTGCTAAATCTTGGGACATTCTCTGCTCAAG
ATGGAAATGAGGGGGAAGATTCCCCAGATGTGGACCATATTGATCAAGTAACTGATGACACATTGATGGA
AGAATCTGGAAAAATGATATTCCTAATGGACCTACTTAAGAGGCTGCGAGATGAGGGACATCAAACTCTG
GTGTTTTCTCAATCGAGGCAAATTCTAAACATCATTGAACGCCTCTTAAAGAATAGGCACTTTAAGACAT
TGCGAATCGATGGGACAGTTACTCATCTTTTGGAACGAGAAAAAAGAATTAACTTATTCCAGCAAAATAA
AGATTACTCTGTTTTTCTGCTTACCACTCAAGTAGGTGGTGTCGGTTTAACATTAACTGCAGCAACTAGA
GTGGTCATTTTTGACCCTAGCTGGAATCCTGCAACTGATGCTCAAGCTGTGGATAGAGTTTACCGAATTG
GACAAAAAGAGAATGTTGTGGTTTATAGGCTAATCACTTGTGGGACTGTAGAGGAAAAAATATACAGAAG
ACAGGTTTTCAAGGACTCATTAATAAGACAAACTACTGGTGAAAAAAAGAACCCTTTCCGATATTTTAGT
AAACAAGAATTAAGAGAGCTCTTTACAATCGAGGATCTTCAGAACTCTGTAACCCAGCTGCAGCTTCAGT
CTTTGCATGCTGCTCAGAGGAAATCTGATATAAAACTAGATGAACATATTGCCTACCTGCAGTCTTTGGG
GATAGCTGGAATCTCAGACCATGATTTGATGTACACATGTGATCTGTCTGTTAAAGAAGAGCTTGATGTG
GTAGAAGAATCTCACTATATTCAACAAAGGGTTCAGAAAGCTCAATTCCTCGTTGAATTCGAGTCTCAAA
ATAAAGAGTTCCTGATGGAACAACAAAGAACTAGAAATGAGGGGGCCTGGCTAAGAGAACCTGTATTTCC
TTCTTCAACAAAGAAGAAATGCCCTAAATTGAATAAACCACAGCCTCAGCCTTCACCTCTTCTAAGTACT
CATCATACTCAGGAAGAAGATATCAGTTCCAAAATGGCAAGTGTAGTCATTGATGATCTGCCCAAAGAGG
GTGAGAAACAAGATCTCTCCAGTATAAAGGTGAATGTTACCACCTTGCAAGATGGTAAAGGTACAGGTAG
TGCTGACTCTATAGCTACTTTACCAAAGGGGTTTGGAAGTGTAGAAGAACTTTGTACTAACTCTTCATTG
GGAATGGAAAAAAGCTTTGCAACTAAAAATGAAGCTGTACAAAAAGAGACATTACAAGAGGGGCCTAAGC
AAGAGGCACTGCAAGAGGATCCTCTGGAAAGTTTTAATTATGTACTTAGCAAATCAACCAAAGCTGATAT
TGGGCCAAATTTAGATCAACTAAAGGATGATGAGATTTTACGTCATTGCAATCCTTGGCCCATTATTTCC
ATAACAAATGAAAGTCAAAATGCAGAATCAAATGTATCCATTATTGAAATAGCTGATGACCTTTCAGCAT
CCCATAGTGCACTGCAGGATGCTCAAGCAAGTGAGGCCAAGTTGGAAGAGGAACCTTCAGCATCTTCACC
ACAGTATGCATGTGATTTCAATCTTTTCTTGGAAGACTCAGCAGACAACAGACAAAACTTTTCCAGTCAG
TCTTTAGAGCATGTTGAGAAAGAAAATAGCTTGTGTGGCTCTGCACCTAATTCCAGAGCAGGGTTTGTGC
ATAGCAAAACATGTCTCAGTTGGGAGTTTTCTGAGAAAGACGATGAACCAGAAGAAGTAGTAGTTAAAGC
AAAAATCAGAAGTAAAGCTAGAAGGATTGTTTCAGATGGCGAAGATGAAGATGATTCTTTTAAAGATACC
TCAAGCATAAATCCATTCAACACATCTCTCTTTCAATTCTCATCTGTGAAACAATTTGATGCTTCAACTC
CCAAAAATGACATCAGTCCACCAGGAAGGTTCTTTTCATCTCAAATACCCAGTAGTGTAAATAAGTCTAT
GAACTCTAGAAGATCTCTGGCTTCTAGGAGGTCTCTTATTAATATGGTTTTAGACCACGTGGAGGACATG
GAGGAAAGACTTGACGACAGCAGTGAAGCAAAGGGTCCTGAAGATTATCCAGAAGAAGGGGTGGAGGAAA
GCAGTGGCGAAGCCTCCAAGTATACAGAAGAGGATCCTTCCGGAGAAACACTGTCTTCAGAAAACAAGTC
CAGCTGGTTAATGACGTCTAAGCCTAGTGCTCTAGCTCAAGAGACCTCTCTTGGTGCCCCTGAGCCTTTG
TCTGGTGAACAGTTGGTTGGTTCTCCCCAGGATAAGGCGGCAGAGGCTACAAATGACTATGAGACTCTTG
TAAAGCGTGGAAAAGAACTAAAAGAGTGTGGAAAAATCCAGGAGGCCCTAAACTGCTTAGTTAAAGCGCT
TGACATAAAAAGTGCAGATCCTGAAGTTATGCTCTTGACTTTAAGTTTGTATAAGCAACTTAATAACAAT
TGACCCGGGATCCACCGGATCTAGATAACTGATCATAATCAGCCATACCACATTTGTAGAGGTTTTACTT
GCTTTAAAAAACCTCCCACACCTCCCCCTGAACCTGAAACATAAAATGAATGCAATTGTTGTTGTTAACT
TGTTTATTGCAGCTTATAATGGTTACAAATAAAGCAATAGCATCACAAATTTCACAAATAAAGCATTTTT
TTCACTGCATTCTAGTTGTGGTTTGTCCAAACTCATCAATGTATCTTAACGCGTAAATTGTAAGCGTTAA
TATTTTGTTAAAATTCGCGTTAAATTTTTGTTAAATCAGCTCATTTTTTAACCAATAGGCCGAAATCGGC
AAAATCCCTTATAAATCAAAAGAATAGACCGAGATAGGGT
[37 nt withheld, positions 5431-5467]
AAAGAACGTGGACTCCAACGTCAAAGG
[49 nt withheld, positions 5495-5543]
T
[91 nt withheld, positions 5545-5635]
G
[124 nt withheld, positions 5637-5760]
CAGGTGGCACTTTTCGGGGAAATGTGCGCGGAACCCCTATTTGTTTATTTTTCTAAATACATTCAAATAT
GTATCCGCTCATGAGACAATAACCCTGATAAATGCTTCAATAATATTGAAAAAGGAAGAGTCCTGAGGCG
GAAAGAACCAGCTGTGGAATGTGTGTCAGTTAGGGTGTGGAAAGTCCCCAGGCTCCCCAGCAGGCAGAAG
TATGCAAAGCATGCATCTCAATTAGTCAGCAACCAGGTGTGGAAAGTCCCCAGGCTCCCCAGCAGGCAGA
AGTATGCAAAGCATGCATCTCAATTAGTCAGCAACCATAGTCCCGCCCCTAACTCCGCCCATCCCGCCCC
TAACTCCGCCCAGTTCCGCCCATTCTCCGCCCCATGGCTGACTAATTTTTTTTATTTATGCAGAGGCCGA
GGCCGCCTCGGCCTCTGAGCTATTCCAGAAGTAGTGAGGAGGCTTTTTTGGAGGCCTAGGCTTTTGCAAA
GATCGATCAAGAGACAGGATGAGGATCGTTTCGCATGATTGAACAAGATGGATTGCACGCAGGTTCTCCG
GCCGCTTGGGTGGAGAGGCTATTCGGCTATGACTGGGCACAACAGACAATCGGCTGCTCTGATGCCGCCG
TGTTCCGGCTGTCAGCGCAGGGGCGCCCGGTTCTTTTTGTCAAGACCGACCTGTCCGGTGCCCTGAATGA
ACTGCAAGACGAGGCAGCGCGGCTATCGTGGCTGGCCACGACGGGCGTTCCTTGCGCAGCTGTGCTCGAC
GTTGTCACTGAAGCGGGAAGGGACTGGCTGCTATTGGGCGAAGTGCCGGGGCAGGATCTCCTGTCATCTC
ACCTTGCTCCTGCCGAGAAAGTATCCATCATGGCTGATGCAATGCGGCGGCTGCATACGCTTGATCCGGC
TACCTGCCCATTCGACCACCAAGCGAAACATCGCATCGAGCGAGCACGTACTCGGATGGAAGCCGGTCTT
GTCGATCAGGATGATCTGGACGAAGAGCATCAGGGGCTCGCGCCAGCCGAACTGTTCGCCAGGCTCAAGG
CGAGCATGCCCGACGGCGAGGATCTCGTCGTGACCCATGGCGATGCCTGCTTGCCGAATATCATGGTGGA
AAATGGCCGCTTTTCTGGATTCATCGACTGTGGCCGGCTGGGTGTGGCGGACCGCTATCAGGACATAGCG
TTGGCTACCCGTGATATTGCTGAAGAGCTTGGCGGCGAATGGGCTGACCGCTTCCTCGTGCTTTACGGTA
TCGCCGCTCCCGATTCGCAGCGCATCGCCTTCTATCGCCTTCTTGACGAGTTCTTCTGAGCGGGACTCTG
GGGTTCGAAATGACCGACCAAGCGACGCCCAACCTGCCATCACGAGATTTCGATTCCACCGCCGCCTTCT
ATGAAAGGTTGGGCTTCGGAATCGTTTTCCGGGACGCCGGCTGGATGATCCTCCAGCGCGGGGATCTCAT
GCTGGAGTTCTTCGCCCACCCTAGGGGGAGGCTAACTGAAACACGGAAGGAGACAATACCGGAAGGAACC
CGCGCTATGACGGCAATAAAAAGACAGAATAAAACGCACGGTGTTGGGTCGTTTGTTCATAAACGCGGGG
TTCGGTCCCAGGGCTGGCACTCTGTCGATACCCCACCGAGACCCCATTGGGGCCAATACGCCCGCGTTTC
TTCCTTTTCCCCACCCCACCCCCCAAGTTCGGGTGAAGGCCCAGGGCTCGCAGCCAACGTCGGGGCGGCA
GGCCCTGCCATAGCCTCAGGTTACTCATATATACTTTAGATTGATTTAAAACTTCATTTTTAATTTAAAA
GGATCTAGGTGAAGATCCTTTTTGATAATCTCATGACCAAAATCCCTTAACGTGAGTTTTCGTTCCACTG
AGCGTCAGACCCCGTAGAAAAGATCAAAGGATCTTCTTGAGATCCTTTTTTTCTGCGCGTAATCTGCTGC
TTGCAAACAAAAAAACCACCGCTACCAGCGGTGGTTTGTTTGCCGGATCAAGAGCTACCAACTCTTTTTC
CGAAGGTAACTGGCTTCAGCAGAGCGCAGATACCAAATACTGTTCTTCTAGTGTAGCCGTAGTTAGGCCA
CCACTTCAAGAACTCTGTAGCACCGCCTACATACCTCGCTCTGCTAATCCTGTTACCAGTGGCTGCTGCC
AGTGGCGATAAGTCGTGTCTTACCGGGTTGGACTCAAGACGATAGTTACCGGATAAGGCGCAGCGGTCGG
GCTGAACGGGGGGTTCGTGCACACAGCCCAGCTTGGAGCGAACGACCTACACCGAACTGAGATACCTACA
GCGTGAGCTATGAGAAAGCGCCACGCTTCCCGAAGGGAGAAAGGCGGACAGGTATCCGGTAAGCGGCAGG
GTCGGAACAGGAGAGCGCACGAGGGAGCTTCCAGGGGGAAACGCCTGGTATCTTTATAGTCCTGTCGGGT
TTCGCCACCTCTGACTTGAGCGTCGATTTTTGTGATGCTCGTCAGGGGGGCGGAGCCTATGGAAAAACGC
CAGCAACGCGGCCTTTTTACGGTTCCTGGCCTTTTGCTGGCCTTTTGCTCACATGTTCTTTCCTGCGTTA
TCCCCTGATTCTGTGGATAACCGTATTACCGCCATGCATTAGTTATTAATAGTAATCAATTACGGGGTCA
TTAGTTCATAGCCCATATATGGAGTTCCG
